>Addgene plasmid #206476 | pAc5.1-OST4-mCherry-CAF1 isoform A (HK184) | addgene full sequence | sequence record 407830 | Addgene NGS Result
CTTCAAGAATTAATTCTATATTCTAAAAACACAAATGATACTTCTAAAAAAAAATCATGAATGGCATCAA
CTCTGAATCAAATCTTTGCAGATGCACCTACTTCTCATTTCCACTGTCACATCATTTTTCCAGATCTCGC
TGCCTGTTATGTGGCCCACAAACCAAGACACGTTTTATGGCCATTAAAGCTGGCTGATCGTCGCCAAACA
CCAAATACATAATGAATATGTACACATTCGAGAAAGAAGCGATCAAAGAAGCGTCTTCGGGCGGAGTAGG
AGAATGCGGAGGAGAAGGAGAACGAGCTGATCTAGTATCTCTCCACAATCCAATGCCAACTGACCAACTG
GCCATATTCGGAGCAATTTGAAGCCAATTTCCATCGCCTGGCGATCGCTCCATTCTTGGCTATATGTTTT
TCACCGTTACCCGGGGCCATTTTCAAAGACTCGTCGGCAAGATAAGATTGTGTCACTCGCTGTCTCTCTT
CATTTGTCGAAGAATGCTGAGGAATTTCGCGATGACGTCGGCGAGTATTTTGAAGAATGAGAATAATTTG
TATTTATACGAAAATCAGTTAGTGGAATTTTCTACAAAAACATGTTATCTATAGATAATTTTGTTGCAAA
ATATGTTGACTATGACAAAGATTGTATGTATATACCTTTAATGTATTCTCATTTTCTTATGTATTTATAA
TGGCAATGATGATACTGATGATATTTTAAGATGATGCCAGACCAAAAGGCTTGAATTTCTGCGTCTTTTG
CCGAACGCAGTGCATGTGCAATTGTTGTTTTTTGGAATATTCAATTTTCGGACTGTCCGCTTTGATTTCA
GTTTCTTGGCTTATTCAAAAAGCAAAGTAAAGCCAAAAAAGCGAGATGGCAATACCAAATGCGGCAAAAC
GGTAGTGGAAGGAAAGGGGTGCGGGGCAGCGGAAGGAAGGGTGGGGCGGGGCGTGGCGGGGTCTGTGGCT
GGGCGCGACGTCACCGACGTTGGAGCCACTCCTTTGACCATGTGTGCGTGTGTGTATTATTCGTGTCTCG
CCACTCGCCGGTTGTTTTTTTCTTTTTATGCTGCGCTCTCTCTAGCGCCATCTCGCTTACGCATGCTCAA
CGCACCGCATGTTGCCGTTTCCTTTTATGCGTCATTTTGGCTCGAAATAGGCAATTATTTAAACAAAGAT
TAGTCAACGAAAACGCTAAAATAAATAAGTCTACAATATGGTTACTTATTGCCATGTGTGTGCAGCCAAC
GATAGCAACAAAAGCAACAACACAGGTGGCTTTCCCTCTTTCACTTTTTGTTTGCAAGCCGCGTGCGAGC
AAGACGGCACGACCGGCAAACGCAATTACGCTGACAAAGAGCAGACGAAGTTTTGGCGAAAAACATCAAG
GCGCCTGATACGAATGCATTTGCAATAACAATTGCGATATTTAATATTGTTTATGAAGCTGTTTGACTTC
AAAACACACAAAAAAAAAAATAAAACAAATTATTTGAAAGAGAATTAGGAATCGGACGCTTATCGTTAGG
GTAACAACAAGAAATGCTTACTGAGTCACAGCCTCTGGAAAACTGCCGCAAGCCAGAGAGAGAGAGAAAA
AGAGGGAGAGCAGCTTAGACCGCATGTGCTTGTGTGTGAGGCGTCTCTCTCTTCGTCTCTGTTGCGCAAA
CGCATAGACTGCACTGAAAAAATCGATTACCTATTTTTTATGAATGAATATTTGCACTATTACTATTCAA
AACTATTAAGATAGCAATCACATTCAATAGCCAAATACTATACCACCTGAGCGATGCAACGAAATGATCA
ATTTGAGCAAAAATGCTGCATATTTAGGACGGCATCATTATAGAAATGCTTCTTGCTGTGTACTTTTCTC
TCGTCTGGCAGCTGTTTCGCCGTTATTGTTAAAACCGGCTTAAGTTAGGTGTGTTTTCTACGACTAGTGA
ATGCCCTACTAGAAGATGTGTGTTGCACAAAATGTCCCTGGAATAACCAATTTGAAGTGCAGATAGCAGT
AAACGTAAGCTAATATGAATATTATTTAACTGTAATGTTTTAATATCGCTGGACATTACTAATAAACCCA
CTATAAACACATGTACATATGTATGTTTTGGCATACAATGAGTAGTTGGGGAAAAAATGTGTAAAAGCAC
CGTGACCATCACAGCATAAAGATAACCAGCTGAAGTATCGAATATGAGTAACCCCCAAATTGAATCACAT
GCCGCAACTGATAGGACCCATGGAAGTACACTCTTCATGGCGATATACAAGACACACACAAGCACGAACA
CCCAGTTGCGGAGGAAATTCTCCGTAAATGAAAACCCAATCGGCGAACAATTCATACCCATATATGGTAA
AAGTTTTGAACGCGACTTGAGAGCGGAGAGCATTGCGGCTGATAAGGTTTTAGCGCTAAGCGGGCTTTAT
AAAACGGGCTGCGGGACCAGTTTTCATATCACTACCGTTTGAGTTCTTGTGCTGTGTGGATACTCCTCCC
GACACAAAGCCGCTCCATCAGCCAGCAGTCGTCTAATCCAGAGACCCCGGATCGGGGTACCATGATCTCT
GATGAACAGCTGAACTCCTTGGCCATCACCTTCGGTATTGTGATGATGACTTTAATTGTCATTTACCATG
CTGTTGACTCCACCATGTCTCCTAAGAACGGTACCATGGTGAGCAAGGGCGAGGAGGATAACATGGCCAT
CATCAAGGAGTTCATGCGCTTCAAGGTGCACATGGAGGGCTCCGTGAACGGCCACGAGTTCGAGATCGAG
GGCGAGGGCGAGGGCCGCCCCTACGAGGGCACCCAGACCGCCAAGCTGAAGGTGACCAAGGGTGGCCCCC
TGCCCTTCGCCTGGGACATCCTGTCCCCTCAGTTCATGTACGGCTCCAAGGCCTACGTGAAGCACCCCGC
CGACATCCCCGACTACTTGAAGCTGTCCTTCCCCGAGGGCTTCAAGTGGGAGCGCGTGATGAACTTCGAG
GACGGCGGCGTGGTGACCGTGACCCAGGACTCCTCCCTGCAGGACGGCGAGTTCATCTACAAGGTGAAGC
TGCGCGGCACCAACTTCCCCTCCGACGGCCCCGTAATGCAGAAGAAGACCATGGGCTGGGAGGCCTCCTC
CGAGCGGATGTACCCCGAGGACGGCGCCCTGAAGGGCGAGATCAAGCAGAGGCTGAAGCTGAAGGACGGC
GGCCACTACGACGCTGAGGTCAAGACCACCTACAAGGCCAAGAAGCCCGTGCAGCTGCCCGGCGCCTACA
ACGTCAACATCAAGTTGGACATCACCTCCCACAACGAGGACTACACCATCGTGGAACAGTACGAACGCGC
CGAGGGCCGCCACTCCACCGGCGGCATGGACGAGCTGTACAAGCCAAGCTTGAATTCTGCAGATATGAAA
TGGACAATGCCCTCGGCCATCAGTGGCGCGCCACATGCCCACATACCCAGCAACGAGGAGTGCGGCATCC
GCGATGTGTGGAAGCAAAACCTGGAGGAGGAGTTCCGCACCATACGGAAAGTGGTGCAGAAGTACCACTA
TGTGGCCATGGACACCGAGTTTCCAGGCGTGGTAGCACGTCCAGTCGGCGAGTTCCGCTCCACGGCGGAC
TATCATTACCAGCTGCTGCGCTGTAATGTCGATCTGCTGCGGATTATCCAATTGGGCCTTACCTTCATGG
ACGACGATGGAAAGACACCACCCGGCTACTCCACCTGGCAGTTCAACTTCAAGTTTAACCTGAGCGAGGA
CATGTATGCGCAGGACTCGATCGATCTGCTGCAGAACTCCGGAATTCAGTTCAAGAAGCACGAGGAGGAT
GGCATCGATCCCATCGACTTCGCCGAACTGCTGATGAGCTCTGGCATCGTGCTGGTGGAAAACATCAAGT
GGCTGTGCTTCCACTCCGGCTACGATTTTGGCTACCTTCTAAAGCTGCTCACCGATCAGAACCTGCCCCC
GGACGAATCTGAATTTTTCGATCTGCTGCACATCTACTTTCCCAACATCTTCGACATCAAGTATCTGATG
AAGTCGTGCAAGAACCTGAAAGGCGGCCTGCAGGAGGTTGCCGATCAGCTGGAACTGCGGCGCGTGGGCC
CCCAGCATCAGGCCGGCTCGGATGCTCTGCTGACGGGCATGGCCTTCTTCAAAATGCGTGAGATGTTCTT
CGAGGACAACATCGACCATGCGAAGTACTCCGGACACCTGTACGGCCTGGGTACCTCCTTCATCGTCAAT
GGCACCAACTTCCACGACAGCAACGGTGAGACGAACAGCGCTTCAATCCAGCACAGTGGCGGCCGCTCGA
GTCTAGAGGGCCCGCGGTTCGAAGGTAAGCCTATCCCTAACCCTCTCCTCGGTCTCGATTCTACGCGTAC
CGGTCATCATCACCATCACCATTGAGTTTAAACCCGCTGATCAGCCTCGACTGTGCCTTCTAAGGCCTGA
GCTCGCTGATCAGCCTCGATCGAGGATCCAGACATGATAAGATACATTGATGAGTTTGGACAAACCACAA
CTAGAATGCAGTGAAAAAAATGCTTTATTTGTGAAATTTGTGATGCTATTGCTTTATTTGTAACCATTAT
AAGCTGCAATAAACAAGTTAACAACAACAATTGCATTCATTTTATGTTTCAGGTTCAGGGGGAGGTGTGG
GAGGTTTTTTAAAGCAAGTAAAACCTCTACAAATGTGGTATGGCTGATTATGATCAGTCGACCGATGCCC
TTGAGAGCCTTCAACCCAGTCAGCTCCTTCCGGTGGGCGCGGGGCATGACTATCGTCGCCGCACTTATGA
CTGTCTTCTTTATCATGCAACTCGTAGGACAGGTGCCGGCAGCGCTCTGGGTCATTTTCGGCGAGGACCG
CTTTCGCTGGAGCGCGACGATGATCGGCCTGTCGCTTGCGGTATTCGGAATCTTGCACGCCCTCGCTCAA
GCCTTCGTCACTGGTCCCGCCACCAAACGTTTCGGCGAGAAGCAGGCCATTATCGCCGGCATGGCGGCCG
ACGCGCTGGGCTACGTCTTGCTGGCGTTCGCGACGCGAGGCTGGATGGCCTTCCCCATTATGATTCTTCT
CGCTTCCGGCGGCATCGGGATGCCCGCGTTGCAGGCCATGCTGTCCAGGCAGGTAGATGACGACCATCAG
GGACAGCTTCAAGGCCAGCAAAAGGCCAGGAACCGTAAAAAGGCCGCGTTGCTGGCGTTTTTCCATAGGC
TCCGCCCCCCTGACGAGCATCACAAAAATCGACGCTCAAGTCAGAGGTGGCGAAACCCGACAGGACTATA
AAGATACCAGGCGTTTCCCCCTGGAAGCTCCCTCGTGCGCTCTCCTGTTCCGACCCTGCCGCTTACCGGA
TACCTGTCCGCCTTTCTCCCTTCGGGAAGCGTGGCGCTTTCTCATAGCTCACGCTGTAGGTATCTCAGTT
CGGTGTAGGTCGTTCGCTCCAAGCTGGGCTGTGTGCACGAACCCCCCGTTCAGCCCGACCGCTGCGCCTT
ATCCGGTAACTATCGTCTTGAGTCCAACCCGGTAAGACACGACTTATCGCCACTGGCAGCAGCCACTGGT
AACAGGATTAGCAGAGCGAGGTATGTAGGCGGTGCTACAGAGTTCTTGAAGTGGTGGCCTAACTACGGCT
ACACTAGAAGGACAGTATTTGGTATCTGCGCTCTGCTGAAGCCAGTTACCTTCGGAAAAAGAGTTGGTAG
CTCTTGATCCGGCAAACAAACCACCGCTGGTAGCGGTGGTTTTTTTGTTTGCAAGCAGCAGATTACGCGC
AGAAAAAAAGGATCTCAAGAAGATCCTTTGATCTTTTCTACGGGGTCTGACGCTCAGTGGAACGAAAACT
CACGTTAAGGGATTTTGGTCATGAGATTATCAAAAAGGATCTTCACCTAGATCCTTTTAAATTAAAAATG
AAGTTTTAAATCAATCTAAAGTATATATGAGTAAACTTGGTCTGACAGTTACCAATGCTTAATCAGTGAG
GCACCTATCTCAGCGATCTGTCTATTTCGTTCATCCATAGTTGCCTGACTCCCCGTCGTGTAGATAACTA
CGATACGGGAGGGCTTACCATCTGGCCCCAGTGCTGCAATGATACCGCGAGACCCACGCTCACCGGCTCC
AGATTTATCAGCAATAAACCAGCCAGCCGGAAGGGCCGAGCGCAGAAGTGGTCCTGCAACTTTATCCGCC
TCCATCCAGTCTATTAATTGTTGCCGGGAAGCTAGAGTAAGTAGTTCGCCAGTTAATAGTTTGCGCAACG
TTGTTGCCATTGCTGCAGGCATCGTGGTGTCACGCTCGTCGTTTGGTATGGCTTCATTCAGCTCCGGTTC
CCAACGATCAAGGCGAGTTACATGATCCCCCATGTTGTGCAAAAAAGCGGTTAGCTCCTTCGGTCCTCCG
ATCGTTGTCAGAAGTAAGTTGGCCGCAGTGTTATCACTCATGGTTATGGCAGCACTGCATAATTCTCTTA
CTGTCATGCCATCCGTAAGATGCTTTTCTGTGACTGGTGAGTACTCAACCAAGTCATTCTGAGAATAGTG
TATGCGGCGACCGAGTTGCTCTTGCCCGGCGTCAACACGGGATAATACCGCGCCACATAGCAGAACTTTA
AAAGTGCTCATCATTGGAAAACGTTCTTCGGGGCGAAAACTCTCAAGGATCTTACCGCTGTTGAGATCCA
GTTCGATGTAACCCACTCGTGCACCCAACTGATCTTCAGCATCTTTTACTTTCACCAGCGTTTCTGGGTG
AGCAAAAACAGGAAGGCAAAATGCCGCAAAAAAGGGAATAAGGGCGACACGGAAATGTTGAATACTCATA
CTCTTCCTTTTTCAATATTATTGAAGCATTTATCAGGGTTATTGTCTCATGAGCGGATACATATTTGAAT
GTATTTAGAAAAATAAACAAATAGGGGTTCCGCGCACATTTCCCCGAAAAGTGCCACCTGACGTCTAAGA
AACCATTATTATCATGACATTAACCTATAAAAATAGGCGTATCACGAGGCCCTTTCGT
Features (pLannotate 1.2.2; 11 found; start..end, strand, type, name):
     56..2565    +  promoter       Ac5 promoter: Drosophila melanogaster actin 5C promoter
   2582..2689    +  CDS            OST4: OST4_YEAST - Experimental evidence at protein level: Swiss-Prot protein existence level 1. Subunit of the oligosaccharyl transferase (OST) complex that catalyzes the initial transfer of a defined glycan (Glc(3)Man(9)GlcNAc(2) in eukaryotes) from the lipid carrier dolichol- pyrophosphate to an asparagine residue within an Asn-X-Ser/Thr consensus motif in nascent polypeptide chains, the first step in protein N-glycosylation. N-glycosylation occurs cotranslationally and the complex associates with the Sec61 complex at the channel-forming translocon complex that mediates protein translocation acro
   2696..3403    +  CDS            mCherry: mCherry is a basic (constitutively fluorescent) red fluorescent protein published in 2004, derived from Discosoma sp.. It is reported to be a very rapidly-maturing monomer with low acid sensitivity.
   3503..4276    +  CDS            CNOT7 (fragment): CNOT7_HUMAN - Also known as CAF1. Experimental evidence at protein level: Swiss-Prot protein existence level 1. Has 3'-5' poly(A) exoribonuclease activity for synthetic poly(A) RNA substrate. Its function seems to be partially redundant with that of CNOT8. Catalytic component of the CCR4-NOT complex which is one of the major cellular mRNA deadenylases and is linked to various cellular processes including bulk mRNA degradation, miRNA-mediated repression, translational repression during translational initiation and general transcription regulation. During miRNA-mediated repression the complex se
   4364..4405    +  CDS            V5 tag: epitope tag from simian virus 5
   4505..4639    -  polyA_signal   SV40 poly(A) signal: SV40 polyadenylation signal
   4662..4746    -  CDS            large T antigen (fragment): large T antigen from SV40 (simian virus 40)
   4747..5194    +  CDS            TcR (fragment): tetracycline efflux protein; tet; confers resistance to tetracycline
   5240..5828    -  rep_origin     ori: high-copy-number ColE1/pMB1/pBR322/pUC origin of replication
   5999..6859    -  CDS            AmpR: β-lactamase; bla; confers resistance to ampicillin, carbenicillin, and related antibiotics
   6860..6964    -  promoter       AmpR promoter: bla
