[The description below was written by a language model from this plasmid's Addgene catalogue record and pLannotate feature annotations shown in this document.]
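Description:
pAc5.1-OST4-mCherry-CAF1 isoform A (HK184) is an insect expression plasmid built on a pAc5.1-derived backbone that already carries an OST4-mCherry module. It is intended for transfection into Drosophila Schneider cells. In bacteria it is maintained as a high-copy plasmid through a ColE1/pUC-type origin and selected with ampicillin via the β-lactamase gene and its own promoter. The annotation also picks up fragments of a tetracycline resistance gene and of SV40 large T antigen. These appear to be non-functional backbone remnants rather than working parts.

The expression cassette is driven by the constitutive Drosophila actin 5C (Ac5) promoter and terminated by an SV40 polyadenylation signal. It encodes an N-terminal fusion of yeast OST4, a small subunit of the oligosaccharyltransferase complex associated with the ER membrane, followed by the red fluorescent protein mCherry and then Drosophila melanogaster CAF1 isoform A (the Pop2 gene). The annotation tool labels this region as a fragment of human CNOT7, the homologous catalytic deadenylase subunit of the CCR4-NOT complex, but the catalogue entry identifies the insert as the fly protein. A V5 epitope sequence lies downstream of the insert, as is typical for pAc5.1 vectors. The record does not state whether it is in frame with CAF1.

The stated purpose is CAF1 expression in Schneider cells for imaging, and the associated publication describes a colocalization assay for detecting direct protein-protein interactions. The OST4 segment presumably anchors the red-labelled CAF1 at a membrane location so that relocalization of a co-expressed partner can be scored, although the record does not spell out this mechanism.
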