Addgene plasmid #206476: pAc5.1-OST4-mCherry-CAF1 isoform A (HK184)
Purpose: CAF1 expression in Schneider cells for imaging
Depositing lab: Mandy Jeske. Depositing organization: Universitaet Heidelberg. Publication: ReLo is a simple and rapid colocalization assay to identify and characterize direct protein-protein interactions. Salgania HK, Metz J, Jeske M. Nat Commun. 2024 Apr 3;15(1):2875. doi: 10.1038/s41467-024-47233-4. PubMed 38570497.
Backbone
  Vector backbone: XH26-pAc5.1 OST4 mcherry EcoRV
  Vector type: Insect Expression
Growth in bacteria
  Bacterial resistance: Ampicillin, 100 μg/mL
  Growth temperature: 37°C
  Growth strain: DH5alpha
  Copy number: High Copy
Gene/Insert
  Gene/Insert name: CAF1
  Species: D. melanogaster (fly)
  Entrez Gene: Pop2 (a.k.a. Dmel_CG5684, CAF1, CG5684, CNOT7, Caf1, Dmel\CG5684, POP2, pop2)
  Tag / fusion protein: OST4 mcherry (N terminal on insert)
  Cloning method: Restriction Enzyme; 5′ cloning site Unknown (unknown if destroyed)
Terms and licenses: Academic/Nonprofit Terms; Industry Terms: Not Available to Industry
Depositor comments: Please visit https://www.biorxiv.org/content/10.1101/2022.03.04.482790v2 for bioRxiv preprint.
How to cite: pAc5.1-OST4-mCherry-CAF1 isoform A (HK184) was a gift from Mandy Jeske (Addgene plasmid # 206476 ; http://n2t.net/addgene:206476 ; RRID:Addgene_206476)
