>Addgene plasmid #206476 | pAc5.1-OST4-mCherry-CAF1 isoform A (HK184) | depositor partial sequence | sequence record 401770 | Dm CAF1 isoA
ATGAAATGGACAATGCCCTCGGCCATCAGTGGCGCGCCACATGCCCACATACCCAGCAACGAGGAGTGCG
GCATCCGCGATGTGTGGAAGCAAAACCTGGAGGAGGAGTTCCGCACCATACGGAAAGTGGTGCAGAAGTA
CCACTATGTGGCCATGGACACCGAGTTTCCAGGCGTGGTAGCACGTCCAGTCGGCGAGTTCCGCTCCACG
GCGGACTATCATTACCAGCTGCTGCGCTGTAATGTCGATCTGCTGCGGATTATCCAATTGGGCCTTACCT
TCATGGACGACGATGGAAAGACACCACCCGGCTACTCCACCTGGCAGTTCAACTTCAAGTTTAACCTGAG
CGAGGACATGTATGCGCAGGACTCGATCGATCTGCTGCAGAACTCCGGAATTCAGTTCAAGAAGCACGAG
GAGGATGGCATCGATCCCATCGACTTCGCCGAACTGCTGATGAGCTCTGGCATCGTGCTGGTGGAAAACA
TCAAGTGGCTGTGCTTCCACTCCGGCTACGATTTTGGCTACCTTCTAAAGCTGCTCACCGATCAGAACCT
GCCCCCGGACGAATCTGAATTTTTCGATCTGCTGCACATCTACTTTCCCAACATCTTCGACATCAAGTAT
CTGATGAAGTCGTGCAAGAACCTGAAAGGCGGCCTGCAGGAGGTTGCCGATCAGCTGGAACTGCGGCGCG
TGGGCCCCCAGCATCAGGCCGGCTCGGATGCTCTGCTGACGGGCATGGCCTTCTTCAAAATGCGTGAGAT
GTTCTTCGAGGACAACATCGACCATGCGAAGTACTCCGGACACCTGTACGGCCTGGGTACCTCCTTCATC
GTCAATGGCACCAACTTCCACGACAGCAACGGTGAGACGAACAGCGCTTCA
